>Addgene plasmid #140060 | Endoplasmic reticulum-targeted optoPLD | depositor full sequence | sequence record 271181 | Endoplasmic reticulum-targeted optoPLD sequence 9765 bps
GAGAGGCGGTTTGCGTATTGGGCGCTCTTCCGCTTCCTCGCTCACTGACTCGCTGCGCTCGGTCGTTCGG
CTGCGGCGAGCGGTATCAGCTCACTCAAAGGCGGTAATACGGTTATCCACAGAATCAGGGGATAACGCAG
GAAAGAACATGTGAGCAAAAGGCCAGCAAAAGGCCAGGAACCGTAAAAAGGCCGCGTTGCTGGCGTTTTT
CCATAGGCTCCGCCCCCCTGACGAGCATCACAAAAATCGACGCTCAAGTCAGAGGTGGCGAAACCCGACA
GGACTATAAAGATACCAGGCGTTTCCCCCTGGAAGCTCCCTCGTGCGCTCTCCTGTTCCGACCCTGCCGC
TTACCGGATACCTGTCCGCCTTTCTCCCTTCGGGAAGCGTGGCGCTTTCTCATAGCTCACGCTGTAGGTA
TCTCAGTTCGGTGTAGGTCGTTCGCTCCAAGCTGGGCTGTGTGCACGAACCCCCCGTTCAGCCCGACCGC
TGCGCCTTATCCGGTAACTATCGTCTTGAGTCCAACCCGGTAAGACACGACTTATCGCCACTGGCAGCAG
CCACTGGTAACAGGATTAGCAGAGCGAGGTATGTAGGCGGTGCTACAGAGTTCTTGAAGTGGTGGCCTAA
CTACGGCTACACTAGAAGAACAGTATTTGGTATCTGCGCTCTGCTGAAGCCAGTTACCTTCGGAAAAAGA
GTTGGTAGCTCTTGATCCGGCAAACAAACCACCGCTGGTAGCGGTGGTTTTTTTGTTTGCAAGCAGCAGA
TTACGCGCAGAAAAAAAGGATCTCAAGAAGATCCTTTGATCTTTTCTACGGGGTCTGACGCTCAGTGGAA
CGAAAACTCACGTTAAGGGATTTTGGTCATGAGATTATCAAAAAGGATCTTCACCTAGATCCTTTTAAAT
TAAAAATGAAGTTTTAAATCAATCTAAAGTATATATGAGTAAACTTGGTCTGACAGTTACCAATGCTTAA
TCAGTGAGGCACCTATCTCAGCGATCTGTCTATTTCGTTCATCCATAGTTGCCTGACTCCCCGTCGTGTA
GATAACTACGATACGGGAGGGCTTACCATCTGGCCCCAGTGCTGCAATGATACCGCGAGACCCACGCTCA
CCGGCTCCAGATTTATCAGCAATAAACCAGCCAGCCGGAAGGGCCGAGCGCAGAAGTGGTCCTGCAACTT
TATCCGCCTCCATCCAGTCTATTAATTGTTGCCGGGAAGCTAGAGTAAGTAGTTCGCCAGTTAATAGTTT
GCGCAACGTTGTTGCCATTGCTACAGGCATCGTGGTGTCACGCTCGTCGTTTGGTATGGCTTCATTCAGC
TCCGGTTCCCAACGATCAAGGCGAGTTACATGATCCCCCATGTTGTGCAAAAAAGCGGTTAGCTCCTTCG
GTCCTCCGATCGTTGTCAGAAGTAAGTTGGCCGCAGTGTTATCACTCATGGTTATGGCAGCACTGCATAA
TTCTCTTACTGTCATGCCATCCGTAAGATGCTTTTCTGTGACTGGTGAGTACTCAACCAAGTCATTCTGA
GAATAGTGTATGCGGCGACCGAGTTGCTCTTGCCCGGCGTCAATACGGGATAATACCGCGCCACATAGCA
GAACTTTAAAAGTGCTCATCATTGGAAAACGTTCTTCGGGGCGAAAACTCTCAAGGATCTTACCGCTGTT
GAGATCCAGTTCGATGTAACCCACTCGTGCACCCAACTGATCTTCAGCATCTTTTACTTTCACCAGCGTT
TCTGGGTGAGCAAAAACAGGAAGGCAAAATGCCGCAAAAAAGGGAATAAGGGCGACACGGAAATGTTGAA
TACTCATACTCTTCCTTTTTCAATATTATTGAAGCATTTATCAGGGTTATTGTCTCATGAGCGGATACAT
ATTTGAATGTATTTAGAAAAATAAACAAATAGGGGTTCCGCGCACATTTCCCCGAAAAGTGCCACCTGAC
GTCGACGGATCGGGAGATCTCCCGATCCCCTATGGTGCACTCTCAGTACAATCTGCTCTGATGCCGCATA
GTTAAGCCAGTATCTGCTCCCTGCTTGTGTGTTGGAGGTCGCTGAGTAGTGCGCGAGCAAAATTTAAGCT
ACAACAAGGCAAGGCTTGACCGACAATTGCATGAAGAATCTGCTTAGGGTTAGGCGTTTTGCGCTGCTTC
GCGATGTACGGGCCAGATATACGCGTTGACATTGATTATTGACTAGTTATTAATAGTAATCAATTACGGG
GTCATTAGTTCATAGCCCATATATGGAGTTCCGCGTTACATAACTTACGGTAAATGGCCCGCCTGGCTGA
CCGCCCAACGACCCCCGCCCATTGACGTCAATAATGACGTATGTTCCCATAGTAACGCCAATAGGGACTT
TCCATTGACGTCAATGGGTGGAGTATTTACGGTAAACTGCCCACTTGGCAGTACATCAAGTGTATCATAT
GCCAAGTACGCCCCCTATTGACGTCAATGACGGTAAATGGCCCGCCTGGCATTATGCCCAGTACATGACC
TTATGGGACTTTCCTACTTGGCAGTACATCTACGTATTAGTCATCGCTATTACCATGGTGATGCGGTTTT
GGCAGTACATCAATGGGCGTGGATAGCGGTTTGACTCACGGGGATTTCCAAGTCTCCACCCCATTGACGT
CAATGGGAGTTTGTTTTGGCACCAAAATCAACGGGACTTTCCAAAATGTCGTAACAACTCCGCCCCATTG
ACGCAAATGGGCGGTAGGCGTGTACGGTGGGAGGTCTATATAAGCAGAGCTCTCCCTATCAGTGATAGAG
AGTCGACGAGCTCGTTTAGTGAACCGTCAGATCGCCTGGAGACGCCATCCACGCTGTTTTGACCTCCATA
GAAGACACCGGGACCGATCCAGCCTCCGGACTCTAGCGTTTAAACTTAAGCTTGGTACGCCACCATGAAG
ATGGACAAAAAGACTATAGTTTGGTTTAGAAGAGACCTAAGGATTGAGGATAATCCTGCATTAGCAGCAG
CTGCTCACGAAGGATCTGTTTTTCCTGTCTTCATTTGGTGTCCTGAAGAAGAAGGACAGTTTTATCCTGG
AAGAGCTTCAAGATGGTGGATGAAACAATCACTTGCTCACTTATCTCAATCCTTGAAGGCTCTTGGATCT
GACCTCACTTTAATCAAAACCCACAACACGATTTCAGCGATCTTGGATTGTATCCGCGTTACCGGTGCTA
CAAAAGTCGTCTTTAACCACCTCTATGATCCTGTTTCGTTAGTTCGGGACCATACCGTAAAGGAGAAGCT
GGTGGAACGTGGGATCTCTGTGCAAAGCTACAATGGAGATCTATTGTATGAACCGTGGGAGATATACTGC
GAAAAGGGCAAACCTTTTACGAGTTTCAATTCTTACTGGAGGAAATGCTTAGATATGTCGATTGAATCCG
TTATGCTTCCTCCTCCTTGGCGGTTGATGCCAATAACTGCAGCGGCTGAAGCGATTTGGGCGTGTTCGAT
TGAAGAACTAGGGCTGGAGAATGAGGCCGAGAAACCGAGCAATGCGTTGTTAACTAGAGCTTGGTCTCCA
GGATGGAGCAATGCTGATAAGTTACTAAATGAGTTCATCGAGAAGCAGTTGATAGATTATGCAAAGAACA
GCAAGAAAGTTGTTGGGAATTCTACTTCACTACTTTCTCCGTATCTCCATTTCGGGGAAATAAGCGTCAG
ACACGTTTTCCAGTGTGCCCGGATGAAACAAATTATATGGGCAAGAGATAAGAACAGTGAAGGAGAAGAA
AGTGCAGATCTTTTTCTTAGGGGAATCGGTTTAAGAGAGTATTCTCGGTATATATGTTTCAACTTCCCGT
TTACTCACGAGCAATCGTTGTTGAGTCATCTTCGGTTTTTCCCTTGGGATGCTGATGTTGATAAGTTCAA
GGCCTGGAGACAAGGCAGGACCGGTTATCCGTTGGTGGATGCCGGAATGAGAGAGCTTTGGGCTACCGGA
TGGATGCATAACAGAATAAGAGTGATTGTTTCAAGCTTTGCTGTGAAGTTTCTTCTCCTTCCATGGAAAT
GGGGAATGAAGTATTTCTGGGATACACTTTTGGATGCTGATTTGGAATGTGACATCCTTGGCTGGCAGTA
TATCTCTGGGAGTATCCCCGATGGCCACGAGCTTGATCGCTTGGACAATCCCGCGTTACAAGGCGCCAAA
TATGACCCAGAAGGTGAGTACATAAGGCAATGGCTTCCCGAGCTTGCGAGATTGCCAACTGAATGGATCC
ATCATCCATGGGACGCTCCTTTAACCGTACTCAAAGCTTCTGGTGTGGAACTCGGAACAAACTATGCGAA
ACCCATTGTAGACATCGACACAGCTCGTGAGCTACTAGCTAAAGCTATTTCAAGAACCCGTGAAGCACAG
ATCATGATCGGAGCAGCAGGTGGAGGCGGTTCAGGCGGAGGTGGCAGCGGCGTGAGCAAGGGCGAGGAGG
ATAACATGGCCATCATCAAGGAGTTCATGCGCTTCAAGGTGCACATGGAGGGCTCCGTGAACGGCCACGA
GTTCGAGATCGAGGGCGAGGGCGAGGGCCGCCCCTACGAGGGCACCCAGACCGCCAAGCTGAAGGTGACC
AAGGGTGGCCCCCTGCCCTTCGCCTGGGACATCCTGTCCCCTCAGTTCATGTACGGCTCCAAGGCCTACG
TGAAGCACCCCGCCGACATCCCCGACTACTTGAAGCTGTCCTTCCCCGAGGGCTTCAAGTGGGAGCGCGT
GATGAACTTCGAGGACGGCGGCGTGGTGACCGTGACCCAGGACTCCTCCCTGCAGGACGGCGAGTTCATC
TACAAGGTGAAGCTGCGCGGCACCAACTTCCCCTCCGACGGCCCCGTAATGCAGAAGAAGACCATGGGCT
GGGAGGCCTCCTCCGAGCGGATGTACCCCGAGGACGGCGCCCTGAAGGGCGAGATCAAGCAGAGGCTGAA
GCTGAAGGACGGCGGCCACTACGACGCTGAGGTCAAGACCACCTACAAGGCCAAGAAGCCCGTGCAGCTG
CCCGGCGCCTACAACGTCAACATCAAGTTGGACATCACCTCCCACAACGAGGACTACACCATCGTGGAAC
AGTACGAACGCGCCGAGGGCCGCCACTCCACCGGCGGCATGGACGAGCTGTACAAGAGATCTCGAAGCGC
GGCCGCGGGAGCAGGAGGAGCAGCTCGAGGCGCAGCAGCGGGAGCAGGAGGAGCAGGTCGATCGGGCGGA
TCTGCAGATTCAGCTACACCACATTTGGACGCCGTTGAGCAAACATTGAGGCAAGTGTCCCCAGGCCTGG
AGGGCGATGTATGGGAAAGAACTAGTGGAAATAAATTGGACGGAAGTGCCGCTGATCCCAGTGATTGGTT
GTTGCAAACCCCAGGATGTTGGGGCGATGATAAATGCGCTGACAGAGTTGGGACAAAAAGGTTGCTGGCT
AAGATGACTGAAAATATAGGGAATGCCACCAGAACCGTAGATATTAGTACACTTGCACCTTTCCCAAACG
GCGCATTCCAAGACGCTATTGTCGCTGGTTTGAAGGAGTCCGCAGCTAAAGGCAATAAGTTGAAAGTTAG
GATACTGGTTGGGGCTGCACCCGTCTACCACATGAATGTAATACCTTCCAAGTATAGGGACGAATTGACT
GCAAAACTTGGCAAAGCCGCAGAAAACATAACTTTGAACGTGGCTAGTATGACTACATCAAAAACAGCTT
TCTCCTGGAACCATAGCAAAATCTTGGTTGTAGACGGGCAAAGTGCCCTTACTGGTGGAATAAATAGCTG
GAAGGATGATTACTTGGATACTACTCATCCAGTGTCTGATGTTGATCTTGCACTGACCGGACCAGCTGCA
GGCTCTGCCGGTAGATACCTTGACACTTTGTGGACATGGACCTGCCAAAACAAGAGTAACATCGCTTCCG
TCTGGTTTGCAGCTTCCGGCAACGCAGGGTGCATGCCCACTATGCATAAAGATACAAACCCCAAGGCATC
ACCTGCCACCGGGAATGTCCCAGTAATAGCCGTTGGAGGGTTGGGCGTTGGCATCAAAGATGTGGACCCC
AAGTCCACTTTCAGGCCCGATCTGCCAACAGCTAGCGATACTAAGTGTGTGGTAGGACTTCACGACAATA
CTAACGCCGATAGAGACTATGATACAGTCAACCCAGAAGAGAGTGCCTTGAGAGCTCTTGTTGCTTCAGC
AAAAGGTCACATTGAAATATCTCAGCAGGATTTGAACGCTACATGTCCACCCTTGCCTAGGTATGACATT
AGATTGTACGATGCCTTGGCTGCTAAAATGGCTGCTGGGGTTAAGGTGAGAATTGTGGTTAGCGACCCAG
CCAACAGGGGCGCAGTGGGCAGTGGGGGTTACAGCCAAATAAAATCACTTAGTGAAATATCAGACACTTT
GAGAAACAGGCTTGCAAATATCACAGGCGGTCAACAAGCTGCCAAAACTGCAATGTGTAGCAATTTGCAG
CTTGCAACCTTTAGATCCTCCCCCAACGGCAAATGGGCAGACGGGCATCCTTATGCCCAACACCATAAGT
TGGTTTCCGTCGACTCATCCACATTTTATATCGGTTCAAAAAATTTGTACCCATCCTGGCTGCAAGATTT
TGGCTACATAGTGGAATCCCCAGAGGCTGCCAAGCAACTGGATGCCAAATTGCTTGACCCTCAGTGGAAG
TACTCACAGGAGACTGCAACAGTGGATTACGCAAGAGGAATCTGCAACGCTGGAAGCGGCGCTACAAACT
TTAGTCTGCTCAAGCAGGCTGGCGATGTCGAGGAAAACCCAGGTCCCGGTACCATGAATGGAGCTATAGG
AGGTGACCTTTTGCTCAATTTTCCTGACATGTCGGTCCTAGAGCGCCAAAGGGCTCACCTCAAGTACCTC
AATCCCACCTTTGATTCTCCTCTCGCCGGCTTCTTTGCCGATTCTTCAATGATTACCGGCGGCGAGATGG
ACAGCTATCTTTCGACTGCCGGTTTGAATCTTCCGATGATGTACGGTGAGACGACGGTGGAAGGTGATTC
AAGACTCTCAATTTCGCCGGAAACGACGCTTGGGACTGGAAATTTCAAGGCAGCGAAGTTTGATACAGAG
ACTAAGGATTGTAATGAGGCGGCGAAGAAGATGACGATGAACAGAGATGACCTAGTAGAAGAAGGAGAAG
AAGAGAAGTCGAAAATAACAGAGCAAAACAATGGGAGCACAAAAAGCATCAAGAAGATGAAACACAAAGC
CAAGAAAGAAGAGAACAATTTCTCTAATGATTCATCTAAAGTGACGAAGGAATTGGAGAAAACGGATTAT
ATTCATGTGACCGGTGGCGCCTTCCTGGCTTTGCCTGTTATCATGGTTGTTGCCTTTTCAATGTGCATTA
TCTGTTTGCTTATGGCTGGTGACACTTGGACAGAAACACTGGCCTATGTGCTCTTCTGGGGAGTTGCAAG
CATTGGAACATTTTTTATCATTCTTTACAATGGCAAAGATTTTGTCGATGCTCCCAGACTGGTCCAGAAA
GAAAAGATAGACTGAGTACCGAGCTCGGATCCACTAGTCCAGTGTGGTGGAATTCTGCAGATATCCAGCA
CAGTGGCGGCCGCTCGAGTCTAGAGGGCCCGTTTAAACCCGCTGATCAGCCTCGACTGTGCCTTCTAGTT
GCCAGCCATCTGTTGTTTGCCCCTCCCCCGTGCCTTCCTTGACCCTGGAAGGTGCCACTCCCACTGTCCT
TTCCTAATAAAATGAGGAAATTGCATCGCATTGTCTGAGTAGGTGTCATTCTATTCTGGGGGGTGGGGTG
GGGCAGGACAGCAAGGGGGAGGATTGGGAAGACAATAGCAGGCATGCTGGGGATGCGGTGGGCTCTATGG
CTTCTGAGGCGGAAAGAACCAGCTGGGGCTCTAGGGGGTATCCCC
[124 nt withheld, positions 7956-8079]
C
[91 nt withheld, positions 8081-8171]
AGGGTGATGGTTCACGTACCTAGAAGTTCCTATTCCGAAGTTCCTATTCTCTAGAAAGTATAGGAACTTC
CTTGGCCAAAAAGCCTGAACTCACCGCGACGTCTGTCGAGAAGTTTCTGATCGAAAAGTTCGACAGCGTC
TCCGACCTGATGCAGCTCTCGGAGGGCGAAGAATCTCGTGCTTTCAGCTTCGATGTAGGAGGGCGTGGAT
ATGTCCTGCGGGTAAATAGCTGCGCCGATGGTTTCTACAAAGATCGTTATGTTTATCGGCACTTTGCATC
GGCCGCGCTCCCGATTCCGGAAGTGCTTGACATTGGGGAATTCAGCGAGAGCCTGACCTATTGCATCTCC
CGCCGTGCACAGGGTGTCACGTTGCAAGACCTGCCTGAAACCGAACTGCCCGCTGTTCTGCAGCCGGTCG
CGGAGGCCATGGATGCGATCGCTGCGGCCGATCTTAGCCAGACGAGCGGGTTCGGCCCATTCGGACCGCA
AGGAATCGGTCAATACACTACATGGCGTGATTTCATATGCGCGATTGCTGATCCCCATGTGTATCACTGG
CAAACTGTGATGGACGACACCGTCAGTGCGTCCGTCGCGCAGGCTCTCGATGAGCTGATGCTTTGGGCCG
AGGACTGCCCCGAAGTCCGGCACCTCGTGCACGCGGATTTCGGCTCCAACAATGTCCTGACGGACAATGG
CCGCATAACAGCGGTCATTGACTGGAGCGAGGCGATGTTCGGGGATTCCCAATACGAGGTCGCCAACATC
TTCTTCTGGAGGCCGTGGTTGGCTTGTATGGAGCAGCAGACGCGCTACTTCGAGCGGAGGCATCCGGAGC
TTGCAGGATCGCCGCGGCTCCGGGCGTATATGCTCCGCATTGGTCTTGACCAACTCTATCAGAGCTTGGT
TGACGGCAATTTCGATGATGCAGCTTGGGCGCAGGGTCGATGCGACGCAATCGTCCGATCCGGAGCCGGG
ACTGTCGGGCGTACACAAATCGCCCGCAGAAGCGCGGCCGTCTGGACCGATGGCTGTGTAGAAGTACTCG
CCGATAGTGGAAACCGACGCCCCAGCACTCGTCCGAGGGCAAAGGAATAGCACGTACTACGAGATTTCGA
TTCCACCGCCGCCTTCTATGAAAGGTTGGGCTTCGGAATCGTTTTCCGGGACGCCGGCTGGATGATCCTC
CAGCGCGGGGATCTCATGCTGGAGTTCTTCGCCCACCCCAACTTGTTTATTGCAGCTTATAATGGTTACA
AATAAAGCAATAGCATCACAAATTTCACAAATAAAGCATTTTTTTCACTGCATTCTAGTTGTGGTTTGTC
CAAACTCATCAATGTATCTTATCATGTCTGTATACCGTCGACCTCTAGCTAGAGCTTGGCGTAATCATGG
TCATAGCTGTTTCCTGTGTGAAATTGTTATCCGCTCACAATTCCACACAACATACGAGCCGGAAGCATAA
AGTGTAAAGCCTGGGGTGCCTAATGAGTGAGCTAACTCACATTAATTGCGTTGCGCTCACTGCCCGCTTT
CCAGTCGGGAAACCTGTCGTGCCAGCTGCATTAATGAATCGGCCAACGCGCGGG
Features (pLannotate 1.2.2; 24 found; start..end, strand, type, name):
    208..796     -  rep_origin     ori: high-copy-number ColE1/pMB1/pBR322/pUC origin of replication
    967..1827    -  CDS            AmpR: β-lactamase; bla; confers resistance to ampicillin, carbenicillin, and related antibiotics
   1828..1932    -  promoter       AmpR promoter: bla
   1991..2043    -  misc_feature   bom (fragment): basis of mobility region from pBR322
   2198..2577    +  enhancer       CMV enhancer: human cytomegalovirus immediate early enhancer
   2578..2781    +  promoter       CMV promoter: human cytomegalovirus (CMV) immediate early promoter
   2782..2801    +  promoter       tight TRE promoter (fragment): Tet-responsive promoter PTight, consisting of seven tet operator sequences followed by the minimal CMV promoter
   2808..2841    +  promoter       TRE3GV promoter (fragment): 3rd-generation Tet-responsive promoter that can be activated by binding of Tet-On® 3G, optimized for retroviral and lentiviral vectors
   2935..4428    +  CDS            CRY2PHR: N-terminal photolyase homology region of Arabidopsis thaliana cryptochrome 2 binds to CIB1 upon exposure to blue light (Kennedy et al., 2010)
   4462..5166    +  CDS            mCherry: mCherry is a basic (constitutively fluorescent) red fluorescent protein published in 2004, derived from Discosoma sp.. It is reported to be a very rapidly-maturing monomer with low acid sensitivity.
   5251..6738    +  CDS            PLD_STRAT (fragment): Experimental evidence at protein level: Swiss-Prot protein existence level 1. From Streptomyces antibioticus.
   6844..7353    +  CDS            CIBN: N-terminal portion of the CIB1 transcription factor from Arabidopsis thaliana binds to CRY2 (cryptochrome 2) that has absorbed blue light (Kennedy et al., 2010)
   7372..7572    +  CDS            SACM1L (fragment): SAC1_BOVIN - Also known as SAC1 From Bos taurus (Bovine).
   7686..7910    +  polyA_signal   bGH poly(A) signal: bovine growth hormone polyadenylation signal
   7914..7935    +  promoter       SV40 promoter (fragment): SV40 enhancer and early promoter
   7956..8189    +  rep_origin     f1 ori (fragment) (sequence partly withheld): f1 bacteriophage origin of replication; arrow indicates direction of (+) strand synthesis
   8194..8241    +  protein_bind   FRT: FLP-mediated recombination occurs in the 8-bp core sequence TCTAGAAA (Turan and Bode, 2011). FLP recombinase from the Saccharomyces cerevisiae 2μ plasmid
   8249..9271    +  CDS            HygR: aminoglycoside phosphotransferase from E. coli; aph(4)-Ia; confers resistance to hygromycin
   9281..9406    +  CDS            ble (fragment): BLE_KLEPN - Experimental evidence at protein level: Swiss-Prot protein existence level 1. Binding protein with a strong affinity to the bleomycin family of antibiotics. Binds to CL990; an antimitotic-antibiotic compound. From Klebsiella pneumoniae.
   9401..9522    +  polyA_signal   SV40 poly(A) signal: SV40 polyadenylation signal
   9595..9611    -  protein_bind   lac operator: The lac repressor binds to the lac operator to inhibit transcription in E. coli. This inhibition can be relieved by adding lactose or isopropyl-β-D-thiogalactopyranoside (IPTG). lac repressor encoded by lacI
   9619..9649    -  promoter       lac promoter: promoter for the E. coli lac operon
   9664..9685    -  protein_bind   CAP binding site: CAP binding activates transcription in the presence of cAMP. E. coli catabolite activator protein
   9698..25      -  CDS            lacI (fragment) (across the origin): lac repressor; lacI; The lac repressor binds to the lac operator to inhibit transcription in E. coli. This inhibition can be relieved by adding lactose or isopropyl-β-D-thiogalactopyranoside (IPTG).
