>Addgene plasmid #140060 | Endoplasmic reticulum-targeted optoPLD | addgene full sequence | sequence record 275747 | Addgene NGS Result
GACATTGATTATTGACTAGTTATTAATAGTAATCAATTACGGGGTCATTAGTTCATAGCCCATATATGGA
GTTCCGCGTTACATAACTTACGGTAAATGGCCCGCCTGGCTGACCGCCCAACGACCCCCGCCCATTGACG
TCAATAATGACGTATGTTCCCATAGTAACGCCAATAGGGACTTTCCATTGACGTCAATGGGTGGAGTATT
TACGGTAAACTGCCCACTTGGCAGTACATCAAGTGTATCATATGCCAAGTACGCCCCCTATTGACGTCAA
TGACGGTAAATGGCCCGCCTGGCATTATGCCCAGTACATGACCTTATGGGACTTTCCTACTTGGCAGTAC
ATCTACGTATTAGTCATCGCTATTACCATGGTGATGCGGTTTTGGCAGTACATCAATGGGCGTGGATAGC
GGTTTGACTCACGGGGATTTCCAAGTCTCCACCCCATTGACGTCAATGGGAGTTTGTTTTGGCACCAAAA
TCAACGGGACTTTCCAAAATGTCGTAACAACTCCGCCCCATTGACGCAAATGGGCGGTAGGCGTGTACGG
TGGGAGGTCTATATAAGCAGAGCTCTCCCTATCAGTGATAGAGATCTCCCTATCAGTGATAGAGATCGTC
GACGAGCTCGTTTAGTGAACCGTCAGATCGCCTGGAGACGCCATCCACGCTGTTTTGACCTCCATAGAAG
ACACCGGGACCGATCCAGCCTCCGGACTCTAGCGTTTAAACTTAAGCTTGGTACGCCACCATGAAGATGG
ACAAAAAGACTATAGTTTGGTTTAGAAGAGACCTAAGGATTGAGGATAATCCTGCATTAGCAGCAGCTGC
TCACGAAGGATCTGTTTTTCCTGTCTTCATTTGGTGTCCTGAAGAAGAAGGACAGTTTTATCCTGGAAGA
GCTTCAAGATGGTGGATGAAACAATCACTTGCTCACTTATCTCAATCCTTGAAGGCTCTTGGATCTGACC
TCACTTTAATCAAAACCCACAACACGATTTCAGCGATCTTGGATTGTATCCGCGTTACCGGTGCTACAAA
AGTCGTCTTTAACCACCTCTATGATCCTGTTTCGTTAGTTCGGGACCATACCGTAAAGGAGAAGCTGGTG
GAACGTGGGATCTCTGTGCAAAGCTACAATGGAGATCTATTGTATGAACCGTGGGAGATATACTGCGAAA
AGGGCAAACCTTTTACGAGTTTCAATTCTTACTGGAGGAAATGCTTAGATATGTCGATTGAATCCGTTAT
GCTTCCTCCTCCTTGGCGGTTGATGCCAATAACTGCAGCGGCTGAAGCGATTTGGGCGTGTTCGATTGAA
GAACTAGGGCTGGAGAATGAGGCCGAGAAACCGAGCAATGCGTTGTTAACTAGAGCTTGGTCTCCAGGAT
GGAGCAATGCTGATAAGTTACTAAATGAGTTCATCGAGAAGCAGTTGATAGATTATGCAAAGAACAGCAA
GAAAGTTGTTGGGAATTCTACTTCACTACTTTCTCCGTATCTCCATTTCGGGGAAATAAGCGTCAGACAC
GTTTTCCAGTGTGCCCGGATGAAACAAATTATATGGGCAAGAGATAAGAACAGTGAAGGAGAAGAAAGTG
CAGATCTTTTTCTTAGGGGAATCGGTTTAAGAGAGTATTCTCGGTATATATGTTTCAACTTCCCGTTTAC
TCACGAGCAATCGTTGTTGAGTCATCTTCGGTTTTTCCCTTGGGATGCTGATGTTGATAAGTTCAAGGCC
TGGAGACAAGGCAGGACCGGTTATCCGTTGGTGGATGCCGGAATGAGAGAGCTTTGGGCTACCGGATGGA
TGCATAACAGAATAAGAGTGATTGTTTCAAGCTTTGCTGTGAAGTTTCTTCTCCTTCCATGGAAATGGGG
AATGAAGTATTTCTGGGATACACTTTTGGATGCTGATTTGGAATGTGACATCCTTGGCTGGCAGTATATC
TCTGGGAGTATCCCCGATGGCCACGAGCTTGATCGCTTGGACAATCCCGCGTTACAAGGCGCCAAATATG
ACCCAGAAGGTGAGTACATAAGGCAATGGCTTCCCGAGCTTGCGAGATTGCCAACTGAATGGATCCATCA
TCCATGGGACGCTCCTTTAACCGTACTCAAAGCTTCTGGTGTGGAACTCGGAACAAACTATGCGAAACCC
ATTGTAGACATCGACACAGCTCGTGAGCTACTAGCTAAAGCTATTTCAAGAACCCGTGAAGCACAGATCA
TGATCGGAGCAGCAGGTGGAGGCGGTTCAGGCGGAGGTGGCAGCGGCGTGAGCAAGGGCGAGGAGGATAA
CATGGCCATCATCAAGGAGTTCATGCGCTTCAAGGTGCACATGGAGGGCTCCGTGAACGGCCACGAGTTC
GAGATCGAGGGCGAGGGCGAGGGCCGCCCCTACGAGGGCACCCAGACCGCCAAGCTGAAGGTGACCAAGG
GTGGCCCCCTGCCCTTCGCCTGGGACATCCTGTCCCCTCAGTTCATGTACGGCTCCAAGGCCTACGTGAA
GCACCCCGCCGACATCCCCGACTACTTGAAGCTGTCCTTCCCCGAGGGCTTCAAGTGGGAGCGCGTGATG
AACTTCGAGGACGGCGGCGTGGTGACCGTGACCCAGGACTCCTCCCTGCAGGACGGCGAGTTCATCTACA
AGGTGAAGCTGCGCGGCACCAACTTCCCCTCCGACGGCCCCGTAATGCAGAAGAAGACCATGGGCTGGGA
GGCCTCCTCCGAGCGGATGTACCCCGAGGACGGCGCCCTGAAGGGCGAGATCAAGCAGAGGCTGAAGCTG
AAGGACGGCGGCCACTACGACGCTGAGGTCAAGACCACCTACAAGGCCAAGAAGCCCGTGCAGCTGCCCG
GCGCCTACAACGTCAACATCAAGTTGGACATCACCTCCCACAACGAGGACTACACCATCGTGGAACAGTA
CGAACGCGCCGAGGGCCGCCACTCCACCGGCGGCATGGACGAGCTGTACAAGAGATCTCGAAGCGCGGCC
GCGGGAGCAGGAGGAGCAGCTCGAGGCGCAGCAGCGGGAGCAGGAGGAGCAGGTCGATCGGGCGGATCTG
CAGATTCAGCTACACCACATTTGGACGCCGTTGAGCAAACATTGAGGCAAGTGTCCCCAGGCCTGGAGGG
CGATGTATGGGAAAGAACTAGTGGAAATAAATTGGACGGAAGTGCCGCTGATCCCAGTGATTGGTTGTTG
CAAACCCCAGGATGTTGGGGCGATGATAAATGCGCTGACAGAGTTGGGACAAAAAGGTTGCTGGCTAAGA
TGACTGAAAATATAGGGAATGCCACCAGAACCGTAGATATTAGTACACTTGCACCTTTCCCAAACGGCGC
ATTCCAAGACGCTATTGTCGCTGGTTTGAAGGAGTCCGCAGCTAAAGGCAATAAGTTGAAAGTTAGGATA
CTGGTTGGGGCTGCACCCGTCTACCACATGAATGTAATACCTTCCAAGTATAGGGACGAATTGACTGCAA
AACTTGGCAAAGCCGCAGAAAACATAACTTTGAACGTGGCTAGTATGACTACATCAAAAACAGCTTTCTC
CTGGAACCATAGCAAAATCTTGGTTGTAGACGGGCAAAGTGCCCTTACTGGTGGAATAAATAGCTGGAAG
GATGATTACTTGGATACTACTCATCCAGTGTCTGATGTTGATCTTGCACTGACCGGACCAGCTGCAGGCT
CTGCCGGTAGATACCTTGACACTTTGTGGACATGGACCTGCCAAAACAAGAGTAACATCGCTTCCGTCTG
GTTTGCAGCTTCCGGCAACGCAGGGTGCATGCCCACTATGCATAAAGATACAAACCCCAAGGCATCACCT
GCCACCGGGAATGTCCCAGTAATAGCCGTTGGAGGGTTGGGCGTTGGCATCAAAGATGTGGACCCCAAGT
CCACTTTCAGGCCCGATCTGCCAACAGCTAGCGATACTAAGTGTGTGGTAGGACTTCACGACAATACTAA
CGCCGATAGAGACTATGATACAGTCAACCCAGAAGAGAGTGCCTTGAGAGCTCTTGTTGCTTCAGCAAAA
GGTCACATTGAAATATCTCAGCAGGATTTGAACGCTACATGTCCACCCTTGCCTAGGTATGACATTAGAT
TGTACGATGCCTTGGCTGCTAAAATGGCTGCTGGGGTTAAGGTGAGAATTGTGGTTAGCGACCCAGCCAA
CAGGGGCGCAGTGGGCAGTGGGGGTTACAGCCAAATAAAATCACTTAGTGAAATATCAGACACTTTGAGA
AACAGGCTTGCAAATATCACAGGCGGTCAACAAGCTGCCAAAACTGCAATGTGTAGCAATTTGCAGCTTG
CAACCTTTAGATCCTCCCCCAACGGCAAATGGGCAGACGGGCATCCTTATGCCCAACACCATAAGTTGGT
TTCCGTCGACTCATCCACATTTTATATCGGTTCAAAAAATTTGTACCCATCCTGGCTGCAAGATTTTGGC
TACATAGTGGAATCCCCAGAGGCTGCCAAGCAACTGGATGCCAAATTGCTTGACCCTCAGTGGAAGTACT
CACAGGAGACTGCAACAGTGGATTACGCAAGAGGAATCTGCAACGCTGGAAGCGGCGCTACAAACTTTAG
TCTGCTCAAGCAGGCTGGCGATGTCGAGGAAAACCCAGGTCCCGGTACCATGAATGGAGCTATAGGAGGT
GACCTTTTGCTCAATTTTCCTGACATGTCGGTCCTAGAGCGCCAAAGGGCTCACCTCAAGTACCTCAATC
CCACCTTTGATTCTCCTCTCGCCGGCTTCTTTGCCGATTCTTCAATGATTACCGGCGGCGAGATGGACAG
CTATCTTTCGACTGCCGGTTTGAATCTTCCGATGATGTACGGTGAGACGACGGTGGAAGGTGATTCAAGA
CTCTCAATTTCGCCGGAAACGACGCTTGGGACTGGAAATTTCAAGGCAGCGAAGTTTGATACAGAGACTA
AGGATTGTAATGAGGCGGCGAAGAAGATGACGATGAACAGAGATGACCTAGTAGAAGAAGGAGAAGAAGA
GAAGTCGAAAATAACAGAGCAAAACAATGGGAGCACAAAAAGCATCAAGAAGATGAAACACAAAGCCAAG
AAAGAAGAGAACAATTTCTCTAATGATTCATCTAAAGTGACGAAGGAATTGGAGAAAACGGATTATATTC
ATGTGACCGGTGGCGCCTTCCTGGCTTTGCCTGTTATCATGGTTGTTGCCTTTTCAATGTGCATTATCTG
TTTGCTTATGGCTGGTGACACTTGGACAGAAACACTGGCCTATGTGCTCTTCTGGGGAGTTGCAAGCATT
GGAACATTTTTTATCATTCTTTACAATGGCAAAGATTTTGTCGATGCTCCCAGACTGGTCCAGAAAGAAA
AGATAGACTGAGTACCGAGCTCGGATCCACTAGTCCAGTGTGGTGGAATTCTGCAGATATCCAGCACAGT
GGCGGCCGCTCGAGTCTAGAGGGCCCGTTTAAACCCGCTGATCAGCCTCGACTGTGCCTTCTAGTTGCCA
GCCATCTGTTGTTTGCCCCTCCCCCGTGCCTTCCTTGACCCTGGAAGGTGCCACTCCCACTGTCCTTTCC
TAATAAAATGAGGAAATTGCATCGCATTGTCTGAGTAGGTGTCATTCTATTCTGGGGGGTGGGGTGGGGC
AGGACAGCAAGGGGGAGGATTGGGAAGACAATAGCAGGCATGCTGGGGATGCGGTGGGCTCTATGGCTTC
TGAGGCGGAAAGAACCAGCTGGGGCTCTAGGGGGTATCCCC
[124 nt withheld, positions 5782-5905]
C
[91 nt withheld, positions 5907-5997]
AGGGTGATGGTTCACGTACCTAGAAGTTCCTATTCCGAAGTTCCTATTCTCTAGAAAGTATAGGAACTTC
CTTGGCCAAAAAGCCTGAACTCACCGCGACGTCTGTCGAGAAGTTTCTGATCGAAAAGTTCGACAGCGTC
TCCGACCTGATGCAGCTCTCGGAGGGCGAAGAATCTCGTGCTTTCAGCTTCGATGTAGGAGGGCGTGGAT
ATGTCCTGCGGGTAAATAGCTGCGCCGATGGTTTCTACAAAGATCGTTATGTTTATCGGCACTTTGCATC
GGCCGCGCTCCCGATTCCGGAAGTGCTTGACATTGGGGAATTCAGCGAGAGCCTGACCTATTGCATCTCC
CGCCGTGCACAGGGTGTCACGTTGCAAGACCTGCCTGAAACCGAACTGCCCGCTGTTCTGCAGCCGGTCG
CGGAGGCCATGGATGCGATCGCTGCGGCCGATCTTAGCCAGACGAGCGGGTTCGGCCCATTCGGACCGCA
AGGAATCGGTCAATACACTACATGGCGTGATTTCATATGCGCGATTGCTGATCCCCATGTGTATCACTGG
CAAACTGTGATGGACGACACCGTCAGTGCGTCCGTCGCGCAGGCTCTCGATGAGCTGATGCTTTGGGCCG
AGGACTGCCCCGAAGTCCGGCACCTCGTGCACGCGGATTTCGGCTCCAACAATGTCCTGACGGACAATGG
CCGCATAACAGCGGTCATTGACTGGAGCGAGGCGATGTTCGGGGATTCCCAATACGAGGTCGCCAACATC
TTCTTCTGGAGGCCGTGGTTGGCTTGTATGGAGCAGCAGACGCGCTACTTCGAGCGGAGGCATCCGGAGC
TTGCAGGATCGCCGCGGCTCCGGGCGTATATGCTCCGCATTGGTCTTGACCAACTCTATCAGAGCTTGGT
TGACGGCAATTTCGATGATGCAGCTTGGGCGCAGGGTCGATGCGACGCAATCGTCCGATCCGGAGCCGGG
ACTGTCGGGCGTACACAAATCGCCCGCAGAAGCGCGGCCGTCTGGACCGATGGCTGTGTAGAAGTACTCG
CCGATAGTGGAAACCGACGCCCCAGCACTCGTCCGAGGGCAAAGGAATAGCACGTACTACGAGATTTCGA
TTCCACCGCCGCCTTCTATGAAAGGTTGGGCTTCGGAATCGTTTTCCGGGACGCCGGCTGGATGATCCTC
CAGCGCGGGGATCTCATGCTGGAGTTCTTCGCCCACCCCAACTTGTTTATTGCAGCTTATAATGGTTACA
AATAAAGCAATAGCATCACAAATTTCACAAATAAAGCATTTTTTTCACTGCATTCTAGTTGTGGTTTGTC
CAAACTCATCAATGTATCTTATCATGTCTGTATACCGTCGACCTCTAGCTAGAGCTTGGCGTAATCATGG
TCATAGCTGTTTCCTGTGTGAAATTGTTATCCGCTCACAATTCCACACAACATACGAGCCGGAAGCATAA
AGTGTAAAGCCTGGGGTGCCTAATGAGTGAGCTAACTCACATTAATTGCGTTGCGCTCACTGCCCGCTTT
CCAGTCGGGAAACCTGTCGTGCCAGCTGCATTAATGAATCGGCCAACGCGCGGGGAGAGGCGGTTTGCGT
ATTGGGCGCTCTTCCGCTTCCTCGCTCACTGACTCGCTGCGCTCGGTCGTTCGGCTGCGGCGAGCGGTAT
CAGCTCACTCAAAGGCGGTAATACGGTTATCCACAGAATCAGGGGATAACGCAGGAAAGAACATGTGAGC
AAAAGGCCAGCAAAAGGCCAGGAACCGTAAAAAGGCCGCGTTGCTGGCGTTTTTCCATAGGCTCCGCCCC
CCTGACGAGCATCACAAAAATCGACGCTCAAGTCAGAGGTGGCGAAACCCGACAGGACTATAAAGATACC
AGGCGTTTCCCCCTGGAAGCTCCCTCGTGCGCTCTCCTGTTCCGACCCTGCCGCTTACCGGATACCTGTC
CGCCTTTCTCCCTTCGGGAAGCGTGGCGCTTTCTCATAGCTCACGCTGTAGGTATCTCAGTTCGGTGTAG
GTCGTTCGCTCCAAGCTGGGCTGTGTGCACGAACCCCCCGTTCAGCCCGACCGCTGCGCCTTATCCGGTA
ACTATCGTCTTGAGTCCAACCCGGTAAGACACGACTTATCGCCACTGGCAGCAGCCACTGGTAACAGGAT
TAGCAGAGCGAGGTATGTAGGCGGTGCTACAGAGTTCTTGAAGTGGTGGCCTAACTACGGCTACACTAGA
AGAACAGTATTTGGTATCTGCGCTCTGCTGAAGCCAGTTACCTTCGGAAAAAGAGTTGGTAGCTCTTGAT
CCGGCAAACAAACCACCGCTGGTAGCGGTGGTTTTTTTGTTTGCAAGCAGCAGATTACGCGCAGAAAAAA
AGGATCTCAAGAAGATCCTTTGATCTTTTCTACGGGGTCTGACGCTCAGTGGAACGAAAACTCACGTTAA
GGGATTTTGGTCATGAGATTATCAAAAAGGATCTTCACCTAGATCCTTTTAAATTAAAAATGAAGTTTTA
AATCAATCTAAAGTATATATGAGTAAACTTGGTCTGACAGTTACCAATGCTTAATCAGTGAGGCACCTAT
CTCAGCGATCTGTCTATTTCGTTCATCCATAGTTGCCTGACTCCCCGTCGTGTAGATAACTACGATACGG
GAGGGCTTACCATCTGGCCCCAGTGCTGCAATGATACCGCGAGACCCACGCTCACCGGCTCCAGATTTAT
CAGCAATAAACCAGCCAGCCGGAAGGGCCGAGCGCAGAAGTGGTCCTGCAACTTTATCCGCCTCCATCCA
GTCTATTAATTGTTGCCGGGAAGCTAGAGTAAGTAGTTCGCCAGTTAATAGTTTGCGCAACGTTGTTGCC
ATTGCTACAGGCATCGTGGTGTCACGCTCGTCGTTTGGTATGGCTTCATTCAGCTCCGGTTCCCAACGAT
CAAGGCGAGTTACATGATCCCCCATGTTGTGCAAAAAAGCGGTTAGCTCCTTCGGTCCTCCGATCGTTGT
CAGAAGTAAGTTGGCCGCAGTGTTATCACTCATGGTTATGGCAGCACTGCATAATTCTCTTACTGTCATG
CCATCCGTAAGATGCTTTTCTGTGACTGGTGAGTACTCAACCAAGTCATTCTGAGAATAGTGTATGCGGC
GACCGAGTTGCTCTTGCCCGGCGTCAATACGGGATAATACCGCGCCACATAGCAGAACTTTAAAAGTGCT
CATCATTGGAAAACGTTCTTCGGGGCGAAAACTCTCAAGGATCTTACCGCTGTTGAGATCCAGTTCGATG
TAACCCACTCGTGCACCCAACTGATCTTCAGCATCTTTTACTTTCACCAGCGTTTCTGGGTGAGCAAAAA
CAGGAAGGCAAAATGCCGCAAAAAAGGGAATAAGGGCGACACGGAAATGTTGAATACTCATACTCTTCCT
TTTTCAATATTATTGAAGCATTTATCAGGGTTATTGTCTCATGAGCGGATACATATTTGAATGTATTTAG
AAAAATAAACAAATAGGGGTTCCGCGCACATTTCCCCGAAAAGTGCCACCTGACGTCGACGGATCGGGAG
ATCTCCCGATCCCCTATGGTGCACTCTCAGTACAATCTGCTCTGATGCCGCATAGTTAAGCCAGTATCTG
CTCCCTGCTTGTGTGTTGGAGGTCGCTGAGTAGTGCGCGAGCAAAATTTAAGCTACAACAAGGCAAGGCT
TGACCGACAATTGCATGAAGAATCTGCTTAGGGTTAGGCGTTTTGCGCTGCTTCGCGATGTACGGGCCAG
ATATACGCGTT
Features (pLannotate 1.2.2; 25 found; start..end, strand, type, name):
      1..380     +  enhancer       CMV enhancer: human cytomegalovirus immediate early enhancer
    381..584     +  promoter       CMV promoter: human cytomegalovirus (CMV) immediate early promoter
    586..605     +  promoter       PLtetO-1 promoter (fragment): modified phage lambda PL promoter with tet operator sites (Lutz and Bujard, 1997)
    607..626     +  promoter       PLtetO-1 promoter (fragment): modified phage lambda PL promoter with tet operator sites (Lutz and Bujard, 1997)
    634..667     +  promoter       TRE3GV promoter (fragment): 3rd-generation Tet-responsive promoter that can be activated by binding of Tet-On® 3G, optimized for retroviral and lentiviral vectors
    761..2254    +  CDS            CRY2PHR: N-terminal photolyase homology region of Arabidopsis thaliana cryptochrome 2 binds to CIB1 upon exposure to blue light (Kennedy et al., 2010)
   2288..2992    +  CDS            mCherry: mCherry is a basic (constitutively fluorescent) red fluorescent protein published in 2004, derived from Discosoma sp.. It is reported to be a very rapidly-maturing monomer with low acid sensitivity.
   3077..4564    +  CDS            PLD_STRAT (fragment): Experimental evidence at protein level: Swiss-Prot protein existence level 1. From Streptomyces antibioticus.
   4670..5179    +  CDS            CIBN: N-terminal portion of the CIB1 transcription factor from Arabidopsis thaliana binds to CRY2 (cryptochrome 2) that has absorbed blue light (Kennedy et al., 2010)
   5198..5398    +  CDS            SACM1L (fragment): SAC1_BOVIN - Also known as SAC1 From Bos taurus (Bovine).
   5512..5736    +  polyA_signal   bGH poly(A) signal: bovine growth hormone polyadenylation signal
   5740..5761    +  promoter       SV40 promoter (fragment): SV40 enhancer and early promoter
   5782..6015    +  rep_origin     f1 ori (fragment) (sequence partly withheld): f1 bacteriophage origin of replication; arrow indicates direction of (+) strand synthesis
   6020..6067    +  protein_bind   FRT: FLP-mediated recombination occurs in the 8-bp core sequence TCTAGAAA (Turan and Bode, 2011). FLP recombinase from the Saccharomyces cerevisiae 2μ plasmid
   6075..7097    +  CDS            HygR: aminoglycoside phosphotransferase from E. coli; aph(4)-Ia; confers resistance to hygromycin
   7107..7232    +  CDS            ble (fragment): BLE_KLEPN - Experimental evidence at protein level: Swiss-Prot protein existence level 1. Binding protein with a strong affinity to the bleomycin family of antibiotics. Binds to CL990; an antimitotic-antibiotic compound. From Klebsiella pneumoniae.
   7227..7348    +  polyA_signal   SV40 poly(A) signal: SV40 polyadenylation signal
   7421..7437    -  protein_bind   lac operator: The lac repressor binds to the lac operator to inhibit transcription in E. coli. This inhibition can be relieved by adding lactose or isopropyl-β-D-thiogalactopyranoside (IPTG). lac repressor encoded by lacI
   7445..7475    -  promoter       lac promoter: promoter for the E. coli lac operon
   7490..7511    -  protein_bind   CAP binding site: CAP binding activates transcription in the presence of cAMP. E. coli catabolite activator protein
   7524..7616    -  CDS            lacI (fragment): lac repressor; lacI; The lac repressor binds to the lac operator to inhibit transcription in E. coli. This inhibition can be relieved by adding lactose or isopropyl-β-D-thiogalactopyranoside (IPTG).
   7799..8387    -  rep_origin     ori: high-copy-number ColE1/pMB1/pBR322/pUC origin of replication
   8558..9418    -  CDS            AmpR: β-lactamase; bla; confers resistance to ampicillin, carbenicillin, and related antibiotics
   9419..9523    -  promoter       AmpR promoter: bla
   9582..9634    -  misc_feature   bom (fragment): basis of mobility region from pBR322
