[The description below was written by a language model from this plasmid's Addgene catalogue record and pLannotate feature annotations shown in this document.]
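Description:
Endoplasmic reticulum-targeted optoPLD is a mammalian expression plasmid built on the pcDNA5/FRT/TO backbone. It is propagated in E. coli through a high-copy ColE1/pUC-type origin with ampicillin selection (AmpR). Expression is driven by the CMV enhancer/promoter followed by short tet operator sequences, which the annotation software labels as fragments of various Tet-responsive promoters. This is the arrangement expected for a "TO" backbone: transcription is constitutive in ordinary cells but tetracycline-regulated in cells that express the Tet repressor. A bGH polyadenylation signal terminates the transcript. Downstream, an FRT site sits directly in front of a hygromycin resistance gene that has no complete annotated promoter of its own. FLP-mediated integration into a host cell line carrying a matching FRT landing site would therefore be needed to activate hygromycin selection and yield stable, single-site integrants.

The payload is a single open reading frame encoding CRY2PHR–mCherry–phospholipase D, a P2A self-cleaving peptide, and CIBN fused to the transmembrane region of Sac1. The catalogue gives the PLD source as Streptomyces sp. PMF, whereas the automated annotation matches it to a related Streptomyces antibioticus homologue. P2A is recorded in the catalogue but not annotated; it presumably lies in the gap between the PLD and CIBN features. The two products form a blue-light-inducible dimerization system. CIBN-Sac1(TM) is anchored in the ER membrane, and illumination causes the red-fluorescent CRY2-PLD fusion to bind it, recruiting PLD activity to that organelle. The construct is used for spatiotemporally controlled, optogenetic production of phosphatidic acid at the ER to study its signaling. The sequencing-derived and depositor sequences differ slightly in length (9,788 versus 9,765 nt) but show the same feature organization.
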