Addgene plasmid #140060: Endoplasmic reticulum-targeted optoPLD
Purpose: Encodes CRY2-mCherry-PLD-P2A-CIBN-Sac1(TM) for mammalian expression
Depositing lab: Jeremy Baskin. Publication: Spatiotemporal control of phosphatidic acid signaling with optogenetic, engineered phospholipase Ds. Tei R, Baskin JM. J Cell Biol. 2020 Mar 2;219(3). pii: 133675. doi: 10.1083/jcb.201907013. PubMed 31999306.
Backbone
  Vector backbone: pCDNA5/FRT/TO
  Backbone manufacturer: Thermo Fisher Scientific
  Backbone size w/o insert (bp): 5137
  Total vector size (bp): 9765
  Vector type: Mammalian Expression
  Selectable markers: Hygromycin
Growth in bacteria
  Bacterial resistance: Ampicillin, 100 μg/mL
  Growth temperature: 37°C
  Growth strain: DH5alpha
  Copy number: High Copy
Gene/Insert
  Gene/Insert name: Phospholipase D
  Species: Streptomyces sp. PMF
  Insert size (bp): 1518
  GenBank ID: UniProtKB P84147
  Tag / fusion protein: CRY2 (N terminal on insert); mCherry (N terminal on insert); P2A (C terminal on insert); CIBN (C terminal on insert); Sac1(TM) (C terminal on insert)
Terms and licenses: Academic/Nonprofit Terms; Industry Terms: Not Available to Industry
How to cite: Endoplasmic reticulum-targeted optoPLD was a gift from Jeremy Baskin (Addgene plasmid # 140060 ; http://n2t.net/addgene:140060 ; RRID:Addgene_140060)
